Addgene plasmid #156673: pD649-HAsp-KIR2DS3-Fc(DAPA)-AviTag-6xHis
Purpose: Mammalian expression of cell-surface protein extracellular domain fused to Fc(DAPA)-Avi-6xHis. Protein is secreted from cells.
Depositing lab: Chris Garcia. Depositing organization: Stanford University. Publication: A Human IgSF Cell-Surface Interactome Reveals a Complex Network of Protein-Protein Interactions. Wojtowicz WM, Vielmetter J, Fernandes RA, Siepe DH, Eastman CL, Chisholm GB, Cox S, Klock H, Anderson PW, Rue SM, Miller JJ, Glaser SM, Bragstad ML, Vance J, Lam AW, Lesley SA, Zinn K, Garcia KC. Cell. 2020 Aug 20;182(4):1027-1043.e17. doi: 10.1016/j.cell.2020.07.025. PubMed 32822567.
Backbone
  Vector backbone: pD649
  Backbone size w/o insert (bp): 6106
  Vector type: Mammalian Expression
Growth in bacteria
  Bacterial resistance: Ampicillin, 100 μg/mL
  Growth temperature: 37°C
  Growth strain: DH5alpha
  Copy number: High Copy
Gene/Insert
  Gene/Insert name: KIR2DS3 (alt name: KI2S3)
  Species: H. sapiens (human)
  Insert size (bp): 672
  Mutation: Fc region of human IgG contains D265A and P329A mutations (DAPA)
  Entrez Gene: KIR2DS3 (a.k.a. NKAT7)
  Promoter: CMV/SP6
  Tag / fusion protein: Fc(DAPA)-AviTag-6xHis (C terminal on backbone)
  Cloning method: Restriction Enzyme; 5′ cloning site GCGGCCGC (not destroyed); 3′ cloning site GGCGCGCC (not destroyed)
  Sequencing primers: 5′ ATTTAGGTGACACTATAG; 3′ CACGTACCAGTTGAACTTCACC
Resource information
  A portion of this plasmid was derived from a plasmid made by: synthesis by ThermoFisher
Terms and licenses: Academic/Nonprofit Terms; Industry Terms: Not Available to Industry
Depositor comments: Some plasmids in this collection may have an IS4-like element ISVsa5 family transposase upstream of the CMV promoter.
How to cite: pD649-HAsp-KIR2DS3-Fc(DAPA)-AviTag-6xHis was a gift from Chris Garcia (Addgene plasmid # 156673 ; http://n2t.net/addgene:156673 ; RRID:Addgene_156673)
