[The description below was written by a language model from this plasmid's Addgene catalogue record and pLannotate feature annotations shown in this document.]
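Description:
pD649-HAsp-KIR2DS3-Fc(DAPA)-AviTag-6xHis is a mammalian expression plasmid built on the pD649 backbone for producing the extracellular domain of the human natural killer cell receptor KIR2DS3 as a secreted Fc fusion protein. It is maintained in E. coli as a high-copy plasmid through a ColE1/pUC-type origin and selected with ampicillin via a full-length β-lactamase gene. The sequenced record is about 6.8 kb. The annotation also picks up short fragments of KanR, lacZα, an f1 origin and a bleomycin-binding protein gene, which look like backbone remnants rather than functional parts.

The expression unit is driven by the CMV immediate-early enhancer and promoter, followed by a fragment of CMV intron A and an SP6 promoter, which could support in vitro transcription and also serves as a sequencing primer site. The open reading frame begins with a leader peptide. The plasmid name calls it an HA signal peptide, whereas the automated annotation matches part of it to a mouse IgH signal sequence. Next comes the KIR2DS3 ectodomain, which the annotation tool labels as the closely related paralog KIR2DS1, most likely because of family homology. It is cloned between retained NotI and AscI sites and fused to a human IgG1 Fc region. The Fc carries the D265A and P329A (DAPA) substitutions, which are generally used to reduce Fc effector binding. The C-terminal AviTag allows site-specific biotinylation by BirA and the 6xHis tag allows metal-affinity purification. A bGH polyadenylation signal ends the transcript.

A separate SV40/EM7-driven puromycin resistance cassette with an SV40 poly(A) signal could permit selection in mammalian cells. The construct belongs to a collection used to map human IgSF cell-surface protein interactions. The depositor notes that some plasmids in this collection may carry an IS4-like transposase insertion upstream of the CMV promoter, though none is annotated here.
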