Features (pLannotate 1.2.2; 21 found; start..end, strand, type, name):
    102..126     -  CDS            KanR (fragment): aminoglycoside phosphotransferase; aph(3')-Ia; confers resistance to kanamycin
    237..825     +  rep_origin     ori: high-copy-number ColE1/pMB1/pBR322/pUC origin of replication
   1050..1067    +  terminator     rrnB T2 terminator (fragment): transcription terminator T2 from the E. coli rrnB gene
   1092..1111    -  CDS            lacZα (fragment): LacZα fragment of β-galactosidase; lacZ fragment
   1567..1583    +  protein_bind   lac operator: The lac repressor binds to the lac operator to inhibit transcription in E. coli. This inhibition can be relieved by adding lactose or isopropyl-β-D-thiogalactopyranoside (IPTG). lac repressor encoded by lacI
   1826..2129    +  enhancer       CMV enhancer: human cytomegalovirus immediate early enhancer
   2130..2333    +  promoter       CMV promoter: human cytomegalovirus (CMV) immediate early promoter
   2469..2512    +  intron         CMV intron (fragment): modified intron A from human cytomegalovirus
   2564..2582    +  promoter       SP6 promoter: promoter for bacteriophage SP6 RNA polymerase
   2586..2623    +  CDS            IgH signal sequence (fragment): signal sequence from the mouse immunoglobulin heavy chain variable region
   2681..3403    +  CDS            KIR2DS1 (fragment): KI2S1_HUMAN - Also known as CD158H. Experimental evidence at protein level: Swiss-Prot protein existence level 1. Receptor on natural killer (NK) cells for some HLA-C alleles such as w6. Does not inhibit the activity of NK cells. From Homo sapiens (Human).
   3419..4096    +  CDS            IGHG1 (fragment): IGHG1_HUMAN - Experimental evidence at protein level: Swiss-Prot protein existence level 1. Constant region of immunoglobulin heavy chains. Immunoglobulins, also known as antibodies, are membrane-bound or secreted glycoproteins produced by B lymphocytes. In the recognition phase of humoral immunity, the membrane-bound immunoglobulins serve as receptors which, upon binding of a specific antigen, trigger the clonal expansion and differentiation of B lymphocytes into immunoglobulins- secreting plasma cells. Secreted immunoglobulins mediate the effector phase of humoral immunity, which results in
   4311..4422    +  polyA_signal   bGH poly(A) signal: bovine growth hormone polyadenylation signal
   4423..4531    +  rep_origin     f1 ori (fragment): f1 bacteriophage origin of replication; arrow indicates direction of (+) strand synthesis
   4545..4874    +  promoter       SV40 promoter: SV40 enhancer and early promoter
   4922..4969    +  promoter       EM7 promoter: synthetic bacterial promoter&nbsp
   4988..5587    +  CDS            PuroR (fragment): puromycin N-acetyltransferase; pac from Streptomyces; confers resistance to puromycin
   5597..5722    +  CDS            ble (fragment): BLE_KLEPN - Experimental evidence at protein level: Swiss-Prot protein existence level 1. Binding protein with a strong affinity to the bleomycin family of antibiotics. Binds to CL990; an antimitotic-antibiotic compound. From Klebsiella pneumoniae.
   5717..5838    +  polyA_signal   SV40 poly(A) signal: SV40 polyadenylation signal
   5891..6751    -  CDS            AmpR: β-lactamase; bla; confers resistance to ampicillin, carbenicillin, and related antibiotics
   6754..72      -  promoter       AmpR promoter (fragment) (across the origin): bla
>Addgene plasmid #156673 | pD649-HAsp-KIR2DS3-Fc(DAPA)-AviTag-6xHis | addgene full sequence | sequence record 433194 | Addgene NGS Result
CATTTATCAGGGTTATTGTCTCATGAGCGGATACATATTTGAATGTATTTAGAAAAATAAACAAATAGGG
GTCAGTGTTACAACCAATTAACCAATTCTGAACATTATCGCGAGCCCATTTATACCTGAATATGGCTCAT
AACACCCCTTGCTCATGACCAAAATCCCTTAACGTGAGTTACGCGCGCGTCGTTCCACTGAGCGTCAGAC
CCCGTAGAAAAGATCAAAGGATCTTCTTGAGATCCTTTTTTTCTGCGCGTAATCTGCTGCTTGCAAACAA
AAAAACCACCGCTACCAGCGGTGGTTTGTTTGCCGGATCAAGAGCTACCAACTCTTTTTCCGAAGGTAAC
TGGCTTCAGCAGAGCGCAGATACCAAATACTGTTCTTCTAGTGTAGCCGTAGTTAGCCCACCACTTCAAG
AACTCTGTAGCACCGCCTACATACCTCGCTCTGCTAATCCTGTTACCAGTGGCTGCTGCCAGTGGCGATA
AGTCGTGTCTTACCGGGTTGGACTCAAGACGATAGTTACCGGATAAGGCGCAGCGGTCGGGCTGAACGGG
GGGTTCGTGCACACAGCCCAGCTTGGAGCGAACGACCTACACCGAACTGAGATACCTACAGCGTGAGCTA
TGAGAAAGCGCCACGCTTCCCGAAGGGAGAAAGGCGGACAGGTATCCGGTAAGCGGCAGGGTCGGAACAG
GAGAGCGCACGAGGGAGCTTCCAGGGGGAAACGCCTGGTATCTTTATAGTCCTGTCGGGTTTCGCCACCT
CTGACTTGAGCGTCGATTTTTGTGATGCTCGTCAGGGGGGCGGAGCCTATGGAAAAACGCCAGCAACGCG
GCCTTTTTACGGTTCCTGGCCTTTTGCTGGCCTTTTGCTCACATGTTCTTTCCTGCGTTATCCCCTGATT
CTGTGGATAACCGTATTACCGCCTTTGAGTGAGCTGATACCGCTCGCCGCAGCCGAACGACCGAGCGCAG
CGAGTCAGTGAGCGAGGAAGCGGAAGGCGAGAGTAGGGAACTGCCAGGCATCAAACTAAGCAGAAGGCCC
CTGACGGATGGCCTTTTTGCGTTTCTACAAACTCTTTCTGTGTTGTAAAACGACGGCCAGTCTTAAGCTC
GGGCCCCCTGGGCGGTTCTGATAACGAGTAATCGTTAATCCGCAAATAACGTAAAAACCCGCTTCGGCGG
GTTTTTTTATGGGGGGAGTTTAGGGAAAGAGCATTTGTCAGAATATTTAAGGGCGCCTGTCACTTTGCTT
GATATATGAGAATTATTTAACCTTATAAATGAGAAAAAAGCAACGCACTTTAAATAAGATACGTTGCTTT
TTCGATTGATGAACACCTATAATTAAACTATTCATCTATTATTTATGATTTTTTGTATATACAATATTTC
TAGTTTGTTAAAGAGAATTAAGAAAATAAATCTCGAAAATAATAAAGGGAAAATCAGTTTTTGATATCAA
AATTATACATGTCAACGATAATACAAAATATAATACAAACTATAAGATGTTATCAGTATTTATTATCATT
TAGAATAAATTTTGTGTCGCCCTTAATTGTGAGCGGATAACAATTACGAGCTTCATGCACAGTGGCGTTG
ACTCAATATTGGCCATTAGCCATATTATTCATTGGTTATATAGCATAAATCAATATTGGCTATTGGCCAT
TGCATACGTTGTATCTATATCATAATATGTACATTTATATTGGCTCATGTCCAATATGACCGCCATGTTG
GCATTGATTATTGACTAGTTATTAATAGTAATCAATTACGGGGTCATTAGTTCATAGCCCATATATGGAG
TTCCGCGTTACATAACTTACGGTAAATGGCCCGCCTGGCTGACCGCCCAACGACCCCCGCCCATTGACGT
CAATAATGACGTATGTTCCCATAGTAACGCCAATAGGGACTTTCCATTGACGTCAATGGGTGGAGTATTT
ACGGTAAACTGCCCACTTGGCAGTACATCAAGTGTATCATATGCCAAGTACGCCCCCTATTGACGTCAAT
GACGGTAAATGGCCCGCCTGGCATTATGCCCAGTACATGACCTTATGGGACTTTCCTACTTGGCAGTACA
TCTACGTATTAGTCATCGCTATTACCATGGTGATGCGGTTTTGGCAGTACATCAATGGGCGTGGATAGCG
GTTTGACTCACGGGGATTTCCAAGTCTCCACCCCATTGACGTCAATGGGAGTTTGTTTTGGCACCAAAAT
CAACGGGACTTTCCAAAATGTCGTAACAACTCCGCCCCATTGACGCAAATGGGCGGTAGGCGTGTACGGT
GGGAGGTCTATATAAGCAGAGCTCGTTTAGTGAACCGTCAGATCGCCTGGAGACGCCATCCACGCTGTTT
TGACCTCCATAGAAGACACCGGGACCGATCCAGCCTCCGCGGCCGGGAACGGTGCATTGGAACGCGGATT
CCCCGTGCCAAGAGTGACGTAAGTACCGCCTATAGAGTCTATAGGCCCACCCCCTTGGCTTCGTTAGAAC
GCGGCTACAATTAATACATAACCTTATGTATCATACACATACGATTTAGGTGACACTATAGAATAACATC
CACTTTGCCTTTCTCTCCACAGGTGTCCACTCCCAGGTCCAACTGCACCTCGGTTCTATCGAAAACGCGC
CTGCTAGCGCCACCATGAAGACCATCATTGCCCTGAGCTACATCTTCTGCCTGGTGTTCGCTGCGGCCGC
CCATGAGGGCTTTAGAAGAAAGCCTTCTCTGCTGGCTCACCCCGGCAGACTGGTCAAGTCTGAAGAGACA
GTGATCCTGCAGTGTTGGAGCGACGTGATGTTCGAGCACTTCCTGCTGCACAGAGAGGGCACCTTCAACG
ACACACTGAGACTGATCGGCGAGCACATCGATGGCGTGTCCAAGGCCAATTTCAGCATCGGCAGAATGAG
ACAGGACCTGGCCGGCACCTACAGATGTTATGGCTCTGTGCCTCACAGCCCCTACCAGTTTTCTGCCCCT
AGCGACCCTCTGGACATCGTGATCACAGGACTGTACGAGAAGCCCAGCCTGTCTGCTCAGCCTGGACCTA
CAGTTCTGGCCGGCGAAAGCGTGACACTGAGCTGTAGCAGCTGGTCCAGCTACGACATGTACCACCTGTC
TACAGAGGGCGAAGCCCACGAGAGAAGATTCAGCGCCGGACCTAAAGTGAACGGCACCTTCCAGGCCGAT
TTTCCACTGGGACCTGCCACACAAGGCGGCACATATAGATGCTTCGGCAGCTTCCACGACAGCCCTTACG
AGTGGTCTAAGAGCAGCGATCCTCTGCTGGTGTCCGTGACCGGCAATCCTAGCAATAGCTGGCCTTCTCC
AACCGAGCCTAGCAGCAAGACAGGCAACCCCAGACATCTGCATGGCGCGCCGGGCGGCGACAAGACCCAC
ACCTGCCCCCCCTGCCCAGCTCCAGAACTGCTGGGAGGGCCTTCCGTGTTCCTGTTCCCCCCCAAGCCCA
AGGACACCCTGATGATCAGCAGGACCCCCGAGGTGACCTGCGTGGTGGTGGCCGTGTCCCACGAGGACCC
AGAGGTGAAGTTCAACTGGTACGTGGACGGCGTGGAGGTGCACAACGCCAAGACCAAGCCCAGAGAGGAG
CAGTACAACAGCACCTACAGGGTGGTGTCCGTGCTGACCGTGCTGCACCAGGACTGGCTGAACGGCAAAG
AATACAAGTGCAAAGTCTCCAACAAGGCCCTGGCTGCCCCAATCGAAAAGACAATCAGCAAGGCCAAGGG
CCAGCCACGGGAGCCCCAGGTGTACACCCTGCCCCCCAGCCGGGAGGAGATGACCAAGAACCAGGTGTCC
CTGACCTGTCTGGTGAAGGGCTTCTACCCCAGCGATATCGCCGTGGAGTGGGAGAGCAACGGCCAGCCCG
AGAACAACTACAAGACCACCCCCCCAGTGCTGGACAGCGACGGCAGCTTCTTCCTGTACAGCAAGCTGAC
CGTGGACAAGTCCAGGTGGCAGCAGGGCAACGTGTTCAGCTGCAGCGTGATGCACGAGGCCCTGCACAAC
CACTACACCCAGAAGTCCCTGAGCCTGAGCCCCGGCGGCAGCGGTCTTAATGATATTTTCGAGGCTCAGA
AGATTGAGTGGCATGAACACCACCACCATCACCACTAAGGCCGGCCTGTAGTCACTGGCACAACGCGTTA
CCCGGTAAGCCAATCGGGTATACACGGTCGTCATACTGCAGACAGGGTTCTTCTACTTTGCAAGATAGTC
TTGAGTAGTAAAATAAATAGATAGAGAAAATCAGCCTCGACTGTGCCTTCTAGTTGCCAGCCATCTGTTG
TTTGCCCCTCCCCCGTGCCTTCCTTGACCCTGGAAGGTGCCACTCCCACTGTCCTTTCCTAATAAAATGA
GGAAATTGCATCACAACACTCAACCCTATCTCGGTCTATTCTTTTGATTTATAAGGGATTTTGCCGATTT
CGGCCTATTGGTTAAAAAATGAGCTGATTTAACAAAAATTTAACGCGAATTAATTCTGTGGAATGTGTGT
CAGTTAGGGTGTGGAAAGTCCCCAGGCTCCCCAGCAGGCAGAAGTATGCAAAGCATGCATCTCAATTAGT
CAGCAACCAGGTGTGGAAAGTCCCCAGGCTCCCCAGCAGGCAGAAGTATGCAAAGCATGCATCTCAATTA
GTCAGCAACCATAGTCCCGCCCCTAACTCCGCCCATCCCGCCCCTAACTCCGCCCAGTTCCGCCCATTCT
CCGCCCCATGGCTGACTAATTTTTTTTATTTATGCAGAGGCCGAGGCCGCCTCTGCCTCTGAGCTATTCC
AGAAGTAGTGAGGAGGCTTTTTTGGAGGCCTAGGCTTTTGCAAAAAGCTCCCGGGAGCTTGTATATCCAT
TTTCGGATCTGATCAGCACGTGTTGACAATTAATCATCGGCATAGTATATCGGCATAGTATAATACGACA
AGGTGAGGAACTAAACCATGACCGAGTACAAGCCCACGGTGCGCCTCGCCACCCGCGACGACGTCCCCAG
GGCCGTACGCACCCTCGCCGCCGCGTTCGCCGACTACCCCGCCACGCGCCACACCGTCGATCCGGACCGC
CACATCGAGCGGGTCACCGAGCTGCAAGAACTCTTCCTCACGCGCGTCGGGCTCGACATCGGCAAGGTGT
GGGTCGCGGACGACGGCGCCGCGGTGGCGGTCTGGACCACGCCGGAGAGCGTCGAAGCGGGGGCGGTGTT
CGCCGAGATCGGCCCGCGCATGGCCGAGTTGAGCGGTTCCCGGCTGGCCGCGCAGCAACAGATGGAAGGC
CTCCTGGCGCCGCACCGGCCCAAGGAGCCCGCGTGGTTCCTGGCCACCGTCGGCGTCTCGCCCGACCACC
AGGGCAAGGGTCTGGGCAGCGCCGTCGTGCTCCCCGGAGTGGAGGCGGCCGAGCGCGCCGGGGTGCCCGC
CTTCCTGGAGACATCCGCGCCCCGCAACCTCCCCTTCTACGAGCGGCTCGGCTTCACCGTCACCGCCGAC
GTCGAGGTGCCCGAAGGACCGCGCACCTGGTGCATGACCCGCAAGCCCGGTGCCTGACACGTGCTACGAG
ATTTCGATTCCACCGCCGCCTTCTATGAAAGGTTGGGCTTCGGAATCGTTTTCCGGGACGCCGGCTGGAT
GATCCTCCAGCGCGGGGATCTCATGCTGGAGTTCTTCGCCCACCCCAACTTGTTTATTGCAGCTTATAAT
GGTTACAAATAAAGCAATAGCATCACAAATTTCACAAATAAAGCATTTTTTTCACTGCATTCTAGTTGTG
GTTTGTCCAAACTCATCAATGTATCTTATCATGTCTGTATACCGTCGACCTCTAGCTAGAGCTTGGCGTA
ATCATGGTCATTACCAATGCTTAATCAGTGAGGCACCTATCTCAGCGATCTGTCTATTTCGTTCATCCAT
AGTTGCCTGACTCCCCGTCGTGTAGATAACTACGATACGGGAGGGCTTACCATCTGGCCCCAGCGCTGCG
ATGATACCGCGAGAACCACGCTCACCGGCTCCGGATTTATCAGCAATAAACCAGCCAGCCGGAAGGGCCG
AGCGCAGAAGTGGTCCTGCAACTTTATCCGCCTCCATCCAGTCTATTAATTGTTGCCGGGAAGCTAGAGT
AAGTAGTTCGCCAGTTAATAGTTTGCGCAACGTTGTTGCCATCGCTACAGGCATCGTGGTGTCACGCTCG
TCGTTTGGTATGGCTTCATTCAGCTCCGGTTCCCAACGATCAAGGCGAGTTACATGATCCCCCATGTTGT
GCAAAAAAGCGGTTAGCTCCTTCGGTCCTCCGATCGTTGTCAGAAGTAAGTTGGCCGCAGTGTTATCACT
CATGGTTATGGCAGCACTGCATAATTCTCTTACTGTCATGCCATCCGTAAGATGCTTTTCTGTGACTGGT
GAGTACTCAACCAAGTCATTCTGAGAATAGTGTATGCGGCGACCGAGTTGCTCTTGCCCGGCGTCAATAC
GGGATAATACCGCGCCACATAGCAGAACTTTAAAAGTGCTCATCATTGGAAAACGTTCTTCGGGGCGAAA
ACTCTCAAGGATCTTACCGCTGTTGAGATCCAGTTCGATGTAACCCACTCGTGCACCCAACTGATCTTCA
GCATCTTTTACTTTCACCAGCGTTTCTGGGTGAGCAAAAACAGGAAGGCAAAATGCCGCAAAAAAGGGAA
TAAGGGCGACACGGAAATGTTGAATACTCATATTCTTCCTTTTTCAATATTATTGAAG
