>Addgene plasmid #156673 | pD649-HAsp-KIR2DS3-Fc(DAPA)-AviTag-6xHis | depositor partial sequence | sequence record 302456 | insert (extracellular domain)
CATGAGGGCTTTAGAAGAAAGCCTTCTCTGCTGGCTCACCCCGGCAGACTGGTCAAGTCTGAAGAGACAG
TGATCCTGCAGTGTTGGAGCGACGTGATGTTCGAGCACTTCCTGCTGCACAGAGAGGGCACCTTCAACGA
CACACTGAGACTGATCGGCGAGCACATCGATGGCGTGTCCAAGGCCAATTTCAGCATCGGCAGAATGAGA
CAGGACCTGGCCGGCACCTACAGATGTTATGGCTCTGTGCCTCACAGCCCCTACCAGTTTTCTGCCCCTA
GCGACCCTCTGGACATCGTGATCACAGGACTGTACGAGAAGCCCAGCCTGTCTGCTCAGCCTGGACCTAC
AGTTCTGGCCGGCGAAAGCGTGACACTGAGCTGTAGCAGCTGGTCCAGCTACGACATGTACCACCTGTCT
ACAGAGGGCGAAGCCCACGAGAGAAGATTCAGCGCCGGACCTAAAGTGAACGGCACCTTCCAGGCCGATT
TTCCACTGGGACCTGCCACACAAGGCGGCACATATAGATGCTTCGGCAGCTTCCACGACAGCCCTTACGA
GTGGTCTAAGAGCAGCGATCCTCTGCTGGTGTCCGTGACCGGCAATCCTAGCAATAGCTGGCCTTCTCCA
ACCGAGCCTAGCAGCAAGACAGGCAACCCCAGACATCTGCAT
